Addgene plasmid #86385: pSTAP-seq_fly-ncm
Purpose: Vector to measure enhancer responsiveness of candidates from a genomic library (cloned instead of the core promoter) by determining the abundance of transcripts originating from each candidate.
Depositing lab: Alexander Stark. Depositing organization: Research Institute of Molecular Pathology (IMP). Publication: Genome-wide assessment of sequence-intrinsic enhancer responsiveness at single-base-pair resolution. Arnold CD, Zabidi MA, Pagani M, Rath M, Schernhuber K, Kazmar T, Stark A. Nat Biotechnol. 2016 Dec 26. doi: 10.1038/nbt.3739. PubMed 28024147.
Backbone
  Vector backbone: pGL3
  Backbone manufacturer: Promega
  Backbone size w/o insert (bp): 3426
  Vector type: STAP-seq screening vector
Growth in bacteria
  Bacterial resistance: Chloramphenicol and Ampicillin, 25 & 100 μg/mL
  Growth temperature: 37°C
  Growth strain: ccdB Survival
  Copy number: High Copy
Gene/Insert
  Gene/Insert name: D. melanogaster ncm enhancer
  Species: D. melanogaster (fly)
  Insert size (bp): 883
  Cloning method: Restriction Enzyme; 5′ cloning site unknown (unknown if destroyed); 3′ cloning site unknown (unknown if destroyed)
  Sequencing primers: 5′ RVprimer3
Terms and licenses: Academic/Nonprofit Terms; Industry Terms: Not Available to Industry
Depositor comments: to consruct the STAP-seq screening vector from pGL3 Promoter we replaced the sequence between the BglII and FseI sites with the following sequence, containing a ccdB suicide gene next to the Chloramphenicole resistance gene flanked by homology arms (used for cloning the candidates during library generation), an intron (mhc16), an ORF (truncated sgGFP, Qbiogene, Inc)
How to cite: pSTAP-seq_fly-ncm was a gift from Alexander Stark (Addgene plasmid # 86385 ; http://n2t.net/addgene:86385 ; RRID:Addgene_86385)
