[The description below was written by a language model from this plasmid's Addgene catalogue record and pLannotate feature annotations shown in this document.]
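Description:
pSTAP-seq_fly-ncm is a STAP-seq screening vector built on the Promega pGL3 Promoter backbone and intended for reporter assays with Drosophila sequences. It replicates in E. coli from a high-copy ColE1/pUC-type origin, also carries an f1 phage origin, and is selected with ampicillin (bla). A second marker, chloramphenicol acetyltransferase, sits next to a ccdB toxin gene. Because ccdB is lethal to ordinary strains, the empty vector must be maintained in a ccdB-tolerant host.

According to the depositor, the region between the BglII and FseI sites of pGL3 Promoter was replaced with a cassette in which the CmR–ccdB unit is flanked by homology arms. During library construction, genomic candidate fragments are recombined in at this position, which occupies the place of the core promoter. Loss of ccdB then counterselects against uncut or unrecombined vector. Downstream of this site are a modified Drosophila myosin heavy chain intron 16, a truncated sgGFP open reading frame (picked up by the automated annotation as a fragment of a related Aequorea fluorescent protein), and an SV40 polyadenylation signal, together forming a short spliced reporter transcript.

The listed insert is an 883 bp D. melanogaster ncm enhancer. The feature table detects it as a fragment overlapping ncm coding sequence, lying after the pGL3 synthetic poly(A) and transcriptional pause elements that limit read-through from the backbone. The enhancer supplies a defined activating input to whatever candidate is cloned at the promoter position. Transcripts initiating within each candidate are then quantified by sequencing, giving a genome-wide measure of sequence-intrinsic enhancer responsiveness and of where transcription initiates.
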