Features (pLannotate 1.2.2; 18 found; start..end, strand, type, name):
    295..325     +  promoter       lac UV5 promoter: E. coli lac promoter with an "up" mutation
    349..378     +  promoter       cat promoter (fragment): promoter of the E. coli cat gene encoding chloramphenicol acetyltransferase
    379..1038    +  CDS            CmR: chloramphenicol acetyltransferase; cat; confers resistance to chloramphenicol
   1217..1375    +  CDS            ccdA (fragment): CCDA_ECO57 - Also known as H, letA. Experimental evidence at protein level: Swiss-Prot protein existence level 1. Antitoxin component of a type II toxin-antitoxin (TA) system which inhibits the post-segregational killing (PSK) of plasmid-free cells, also referred to as a plasmid addiction system. Binds to and blocks the activity of CcdB; will also remove bound CcdB protein from the CcdB-GyrA complex by forming a CcdA-CcdB complex, a process termed rejuvenation. Functions as a transcriptional corepressor for the ccdAB operon, repression also requires CcdB (By similarity). From Escherichia coli
   1380..1682    +  CDS            ccdB: CCDB_ECOLI - Also known as G, letB, letD. Experimental evidence at protein level: Swiss-Prot protein existence level 1. Toxic component of a type II toxin-antitoxin (TA) system, functioning in plasmid maintainence. Responsible for the post- segregational killing (PSK) of plasmid-free cells, also referred to as a plasmid addiction system. Half-life of over 2 hours. Cell killing by CcdB is accompanied by filamentation, defects in chromosome and plasmid segregation, defects in cell division, formation of anucleate cells, decreased DNA synthesis and plasmid loss. Interferes with the activity of DN
   1788..1854    +  intron         Mhc intron: modified Drosophila myosin heavy chain intron 16 (Pfeiffer et al., 2010)
   1866..2051    +  CDS            BFPsol (fragment): BFPsol is a fluorescent protein published in 2006, derived from Aequorea victoria.
   2094..2215    -  polyA_signal   SV40 poly(A) signal: SV40 polyadenylation signal
   2238..2306    -  CDS            large T antigen (fragment): large T antigen from SV40 (simian virus 40)
   2323..2529    +  CDS            tetA (fragment): TCR3_ECOLX - Experimental evidence at protein level: Swiss-Prot protein existence level 1. Resistance to tetracycline by an active tetracycline efflux. This is an energy-dependent process that decreases the accumulation of the antibiotic in whole cells. This protein functions as a metal- tetracycline/H(+) antiporter. From Escherichia coli. This protein is used as a marker in many commonly used cloning vectors, such as pBR322 and pACYC184.
   2650..3238    -  rep_origin     ori: high-copy-number ColE1/pMB1/pBR322/pUC origin of replication
   3409..4269    -  CDS            AmpR: β-lactamase; bla; confers resistance to ampicillin, carbenicillin, and related antibiotics
   4270..4374    -  promoter       AmpR promoter: bla
   4401..4829    +  rep_origin     f1 ori (sequence partly withheld): f1 bacteriophage origin of replication; arrow indicates direction of (+) strand synthesis
   4861..4928    -  CDS            lacZα (fragment): LacZα fragment of β-galactosidase; lacZ fragment
   4987..5035    +  polyA_signal   poly(A) signal: synthetic polyadenylation signal
   5049..5140    +  misc_feature   pause site: RNA polymerase II transcriptional pause signal from the human α2 globin gene
   5153..5545    -  CDS            ncm (fragment): CWC22_DROME - Experimental evidence at protein level: Swiss-Prot protein existence level 1. Required for pre-mRNA splicing and for exon-junction complex (EJC) assembly. Hinders eIF4AIII from non-specifically binding RNA and escorts it to the splicing machinery to promote EJC assembly on mature mRNAs. From Drosophila melanogaster (Fruit fly).
>Addgene plasmid #86385 | pSTAP-seq_fly-ncm | addgene full sequence | sequence record 173945 | Addgene NGS Result
AAATTAATTTTATAATATGGCACTATCGTAAATTTTATAGCACAGCGAACCTCAATATTTAAGGGCAACG
ATTTTTTTACGACTAAAACAGTGTAATATATTTGTTATAACATATTTGGTTCATTGCACTGCAGAAATTT
CGAATATCAGCTCGAAAATGGAACAAGGATATGGAACAAGAACATTAAATTTGAAACGAAACTTTTTTTT
TTTAGCGATTTTTGGGCTCCAAAACGGGCAATCAGATCTTAGAGCATGCACCGGTGATATCCGGCCGCAT
TAGGCACCCCAGGCTTTACACTTTATGCTTCCGGCTCGTATAATGTGTGGATTTTGAGTTAGGATCCGTC
GAGATTTTCAGGAGCTAAGGAAGCTAAAATGGAGAAAAAAATCACTGGATATACCACCGTTGATATATCC
CAATGGCATCGTAAAGAACATTTTGAGGCATTTCAGTCAGTTGCTCAATGTACCTATAACCAGACCGTTC
AGCTGGATATTACGGCCTTTTTAAAGACCGTAAAGAAAAATAAGCACAAGTTTTATCCGGCCTTTATTCA
CATTCTTGCCCGCCTGATGAATGCTCATCCGGAATTCCGTATGGCAATGAAAGACGGTGAGCTGGTGATA
TGGGATAGTGTTCACCCTTGTTACACCGTTTTCCATGAGCAAACTGAAACGTTTTCATCGCTCTGGAGTG
AATACCACGACGATTTCCGGCAGTTTCTACACATATATTCGCAAGATGTGGCGTGTTACGGTGAAAACCT
GGCCTATTTCCCTAAAGGGTTTATTGAGAATATGTTTTTCGTCTCAGCCAATCCCTGGGTGAGTTTCACC
AGTTTTGATTTAAACGTGGCCAATATGGACAACTTCTTCGCCCCCGTTTTCACCATGGGCAAATATTATA
CGCAAGGCGACAAGGTGCTGATGCCGCTGGCGATTCAGGTTCATCATGCCGTTTGTGATGGCTTCCATGT
CGGCAGAATGCTTAATGAATTACAACAGTACTGCGATGAGTGGCAGGGCGGGGCGTAAACGCGTGGATCC
GGCTTACTAAAAGCCAGATAACAGTATGCGTATTTGCGCGCTGATTTTTGCGGTATAAGAATATATACTG
ATATGTATACCCGAAGTATGTCAAAAAGAGGTATGCTATGAAGCAGCGTATTACAGTGACAGTTGACAGC
GACAGCTATCAGTTGCTCAAGGCATATATGATGTCAATATCTCCGGTCTGGTAAGCACAACCATGCAGAA
TGAAGCCCGTCGTCTGCGTGCCGAACGCTGGAAAGCGGAAAATCAGGAAGGGATGGCTGAGGTCGCCCGG
TTTATTGAAATGAACGGCTCTTTTGCTGACGAGAACAGGGGCTGGTGAAATGCAGTTTAAGGTTTACACC
TATAAAAGAGAGAGCCGTTATCGTCTGTTTGTGGATGTACAGAGTGATATTATTGACACGCCCGGGCGAC
GGATGGTGATCCCCCTGGCCAGTGCACGTCTGCTGTCAGATAAAGTCTCCCGTGAACTTTACCCGGTGGT
GCATATCGGGGATGAAAGCTGGCGCATGATGACCACCGATATGGCCAGTGTGCCGGTCTCCGTTATCGGG
GAAGAAGTGGCTGATCTCAGCCACCGCGAAAATGACATCAAAAACGCCATTAACCTGATGTTCTGGGGAA
TATAAATGTCAGGCTCCCTTATACACAGCCAGTCTGCAGGATATCGTCGACGAATTCGGCCCCTGCAGGG
GCATTCCGGTACTGTTGGTAAAGCCACCATGGAAAAGGTAGGTTCAACCACTGATGCCTAGGCACACCGA
AACGACTAACCCTAATTCTTATCCTTTACTTCAGGCCACTTAAGCATGGCTAGCAAAGGAGAAGAACTCT
TCACTGGAGTTGTCCCAATTCTTGTTGAATTAGATGGTGATGTTAACGGCCACAAGTTCTCTGTCAGTGG
AGAGGGTGAAGGTGATGCAACATACGGAAAACTTACCCTGAAGTTCATCTGCACTACTGGCAAACTGCCT
GTTCCCTGGCCAACACTAGTCTGATCTAGAGTCGGGGCGGCCGGCCGCTTCGAGCAGACATGATAAGATA
CATTGATGAGTTTGGACAAACCACAACTAGAATGCAGTGAAAAAAATGCTTTATTTGTGAAATTTGTGAT
GCTATTGCTTTATTTGTAACCATTATAAGCTGCAATAAACAAGTTAACAACAACAATTGCATTCATTTTA
TGTTTCAGGTTCAGGGGGAGGTGTGGGAGGTTTTTTAAAGCAAGTAAAACCTCTACAAATGTGGTAAAAT
CGATAAGGATCCGACCGATGCCCTCAAGCTTTGAGAGGGGCCCCCTTCAACCCAGTCAGCTCCGACGTCT
TGGCGCCCCCGCGGGGCATGACTATCGTCGCCGCACTTATGACTGTCTTCTTTATCATGCAACTCGTAGG
ACAGGTGCCGGCAGCGCTCTTCCGCTTCCTCGCTCACTGACTCGCTGCGCTCGGTCGTTCGGCTGCGGCG
AGCGGTATCAGCTCACTCAAAGGCGGTAATACGGTTATCCACAGAATCAGGGGATAACGCAGGAAAGAAC
ATGTGAGCAAAAGGCCAGCAAAAGGCCAGGAACCGTAAAAAGGCCGCGTTGCTGGCGTTTTTCCATAGGC
TCCGCCCCCCTGACGAGCATCACAAAAATCGACGCTCAAGTCAGAGGTGGCGAAACCCGACAGGACTATA
AAGATACCAGGCGTTTCCCCCTGGAAGCTCCCTCGTGCGCTCTCCTGTTCCGACCCTGCCGCTTACCGGA
TACCTGTCCGCCTTTCTCCCTTCGGGAAGCGTGGCGCTTTCTCATAGCTCACGCTGTAGGTATCTCAGTT
CGGTGTAGGTCGTTCGCTCCAAGCTGGGCTGTGTGCACGAACCCCCCGTTCAGCCCGACCGCTGCGCCTT
ATCCGGTAACTATCGTCTTGAGTCCAACCCGGTAAGACACGACTTATCGCCACTGGCAGCAGCCACTGGT
AACAGGATTAGCAGAGCGAGGTATGTAGGCGGTGCTACAGAGTTCTTGAAGTGGTGGCCTAACTACGGCT
ACACTAGAAGAACAGTATTTGGTATCTGCGCTCTGCTGAAGCCAGTTACCTTCGGAAAAAGAGTTGGTAG
CTCTTGATCCGGCAAACAAACCACCGCTGGTAGCGGTGGTTTTTTTGTTTGCAAGCAGCAGATTACGCGC
AGAAAAAAAGGATCTCAAGAAGATCCTTTGATCTTTTCTACGGGGTCTGACGCTCAGTGGAACGAAAACT
CACGTTAAGGGATTTTGGTCATGAGATTATCAAAAAGGATCTTCACCTAGATCCTTTTAAATTAAAAATG
AAGTTTTAAATCAATCTAAAGTATATATGAGTAAACTTGGTCTGACAGTTACCAATGCTTAATCAGTGAG
GCACCTATCTCAGCGATCTGTCTATTTCGTTCATCCATAGTTGCCTGACTCCCCGTCGTGTAGATAACTA
CGATACGGGAGGGCTTACCATCTGGCCCCAGTGCTGCAATGATACCGCGAGACCCACGCTCACCGGCTCC
AGATTTATCAGCAATAAACCAGCCAGCCGGAAGGGCCGAGCGCAGAAGTGGTCCTGCAACTTTATCCGCC
TCCATCCAGTCTATTAATTGTTGCCGGGAAGCTAGAGTAAGTAGTTCGCCAGTTAATAGTTTGCGCAACG
TTGTTGCCATTGCTACAGGCATCGTGGTGTCACGCTCGTCGTTTGGTATGGCTTCATTCAGCTCCGGTTC
CCAACGATCAAGGCGAGTTACATGATCCCCCATGTTGTGCAAAAAAGCGGTTAGCTCCTTCGGTCCTCCG
ATCGTTGTCAGAAGTAAGTTGGCCGCAGTGTTATCACTCATGGTTATGGCAGCACTGCATAATTCTCTTA
CTGTCATGCCATCCGTAAGATGCTTTTCTGTGACTGGTGAGTACTCAACCAAGTCATTCTGAGAATAGTG
TATGCGGCGACCGAGTTGCTCTTGCCCGGCGTCAATACGGGATAATACCGCGCCACATAGCAGAACTTTA
AAAGTGCTCATCATTGGAAAACGTTCTTCGGGGCGAAAACTCTCAAGGATCTTACCGCTGTTGAGATCCA
GTTCGATGTAACCCACTCGTGCACCCAACTGATCTTCAGCATCTTTTACTTTCACCAGCGTTTCTGGGTG
AGCAAAAACAGGAAGGCAAAATGCCGCAAAAAAGGGAATAAGGGCGACACGGAAATGTTGAATACTCATA
CTCTTCCTTTTTCAATATTATTGAAGCATTTATCAGGGTTATTGTCTCATGAGCGGATACATATTTGAAT
GTATTTAGAAAAATAAACAAATAGGGGTTCCGCGCACATTTCCCCGAAAAGTGCCACCTG
[124 nt withheld, positions 4401-4524]
C
[91 nt withheld, positions 4526-4616]
A
[49 nt withheld, positions 4618-4666]
CCTTTGACGTTGGAGTCCACGTTCTTT
[37 nt withheld, positions 4694-4730]
ACCCTATCTCGGTCTATTCTTTTGATTTATAAGGGATTTTGCCGATTTCGGCCTATTGGTTAAAAAATGA
GCTGATTTAACAAAAATTTAACGCGAATTTTAACAAAATATTAACGCTTACAATTTGCCATTCGCCATTC
AGGCTGCGCAACTGTTGGGAAGGGCGATCGGTGCGGGCCTCTTCGCTATTACGCCAGCCCAAGCTACCAT
GATAAGTAAGTAATATTAAGGTACGGGAGGTACTTGGAGCGGCCGCAATAAAATATCTTTATTTTCATTA
CATCTGTGTGTTGGTTTTTTGTGTGAATCGATAGTACTAACATACGCTCTCCATCAAAACAAAACGAAAC
AAAACAAACTAGCAAAATAGGCTGTCCCCAGTGCAAGTGCAGGTGCCAGAACATTTCTCTATCGATAGGT
ACCCGCTGGACAGGTGTTTCAACTTTTTTCGCTTCATTTAATTTCTCGCTTTCCGCCTCCGCAGCTGCTA
CTGCTTCTTCTTGCTGCTTTTCCACGCCAGCAGAATGGGAAATGTGCTGGCGCTCCGAACGAGGCTCAGC
CGCAGGAGTTTTCTTCTGCTCAGTGGGCTGCTCATCCTGTCCAGCATCCCTCTCCTTGGCACGCTTCTCC
CCCCTATCCGTATCGTCAGTTTTCTTGGCATCTTTGGCGGATTCCTCCTGCTTTGCTTCCTCTTCCTCGC
GCCCGCTGCTTTCGGAGGACGAGGACTCGCTCCTGGCGTCGCTGTCGCTGCCACTGGAAGTGTCGCTGCT
GCTGGAATTGCTGCTCGAATCGCTCTCGGCATCGCTTTCCCCCATCGCGCGTTTATTTCGAGAAATTTTC
AGGGAAAACAACGATGAAAATTATTGGGCAGCAAAAAACACAACGCGGCGATAGAATTAGAGATGGGACA
CCAGTGGCGACGGTATCGATATACACATGTGTTTGACTGCTAAATCGTATCGAAATTGTAGTTTCGATAG
TCAGCTATAGAAATGCTAAATGTGTTTTTTAAATTGAACTGAAAATTTAAATTCAAGTTCCACATTAGAA
AAAATGATATTTTA
